>Addgene plasmid #30472 | pRRL.SP107.gp47.eGFP | depositor full sequence | sequence record 14072 | Author sequence
TCCTTGGGTTCTTGGGAGCAGCAGGAAGCACTATGGGCGCAGCCTCAATGACGCTGACGGTACAGGCCAG
ACAATTATTGTCTGGTATAGTGCAGCAGCAGAACAATTTGCTGAGGGCTATTGAGGCGCAACAGCATCTG
TTGCAACTCACAGTCTGGGGCATCAAGCAGCTCCAGGCAAGAATCCTGGCTGTGGAAAGATACCTAAAGG
ATCAACAGCTCCTGGGGATTTGGGGTTGCTCTGGAAAACTCATTTGCACCACTGCTGTGCCTTGGAATGC
TAGTTGGAGTAATAAATCTCTGGAACAGATTTGGAATCACACGACCTGGATGGAGTGGGACAGAGAAATT
AACAATTACACAAGCTTAATACACTCCTTAATTGAAGAATCGCAAAACCAGCAAGAAAAGAATGAACAAG
AATTATTGGAATTAGATAAATGGGCAAGTTTGTGGAATTGGTTTAACATAACAAATTGGCTGTGGTATAT
AAAATTATTCATAATGATAGTAGGAGGCTTGGTAGGTTTAAGAATAGTTTTTGCTGTACTTTCTATAGTG
AATAGAGTTAGGCAGGGATATTCACCATTATCGTTTCAGACCCACCTCCCAACCCCGAGGGGACCCGACA
GGCCCGAAGGAATAGAAGAAGAAGGTGGAGAGAGAGACAGAGACAGATCCATTCGATTAGTGAACGGATC
TCGACGGTATCGGTTAACTTTTAAAAGAAAAGGGGGGATTGGGGGGTACAGTGCAGGGGAAAGAATAGTA
GACATAATAGCAACAGACATACAAACTAAAGAATTACAAAAACAAATTACAAAAATTCAAAATTTTATCG
ATCACGAGACTAGCCTCGAGAAGCTTGATGATCCGTTTAATTCGGTACCGAGCTCTTACGCGTGCTAGCG
AGGGCGGACAAGCGACTTCCTCTTTCCAGCAGAAAAGGAGAAGTAGGAGCCAAGATTTCCAAACTCTGTG
GTTGCCTTGAAGCGACTTCCTCTTTCCAGAAGCGACTTCCTCTTTCCAGCAGAAAAGGAGAAGTAGGAGC
TCCTACTTCTCCTTTTCTGCCAAGATTTCCAAACTCTGTGGTTGCCTTGCTCCTACTTCTCCTTTTCTGC
AGAAAAGGAGAAGTAGGAGCTGGAAAGAGGAAGTCGCTTGAGGGCGGACGCTAGCCCGGGCTCGAGTACC
CTCCCTGCCCCCTGTCCCGACCGCGACAAAAGCGACTTCCTCTTTCCAGTGCATTTAAGGCGCAGCCTGG
AAGTGCCAGGGAGCACTGGAGGCCACCCAGTACCGGGATCCAGGCCTAAGCTTACGCGTCCTAGCGCTAC
CGGTCGCCACCATGGTGAGCAAGGGCGAGGAGCTGTTCACCGGGGTGGTGCCCATCCTGGTCGAGCTGGA
CGGCGACGTAAACGGCCACAAGTTCAGCGTGTCCGGCGAGGGCGAGGGCGATGCCACCTACGGCAAGCTG
ACCCTGAAGTTCATCTGCACCACCGGCAAGCTGCCCGTGCCCTGGCCCACCCTCGTGACCACCCTGACCT
ACGGCGTGCAGTGCTTCAGCCGCTACCCCGACCACATGAAGCAGCACGACTTCTTCAAGTCCGCCATGCC
CGAAGGCTACGTCCAGGAGCGCACCATCTTCTTCAAGGACGACGGCAACTACAAGACCCGCGCCGAGGTG
AAGTTCGAGGGCGACACCCTGGTGAACCGCATCGAGCTGAAGGGCATCGACTTCAAGGAGGACGGCAACA
TCCTGGGGCACAAGCTGGAGTACAACTACAACAGCCACAACGTCTATATCATGGCCGACAAGCAGAAGAA
CGGCATCAAGGTGAACTTCAAGATCCGCCACAACATCGAGGACGGCAGCGTGCAGCTCGCCGACCACTAC
CAGCAGAACACCCCCATCGGCGACGGCCCCGTGCTGCTGCCCGACAACCACTACCTGAGCACCCAGTCCG
CCCTGAGCAAAGACCCCAACGAGAAGCGCGATCACATGGTCCTGCTGGAGTTCGTGACCGCCGCCGGGAT
CACTCTCGGCATGGACGAGCTGTACAAGTCCGGACTCAGATCTCGACTAGCTAGTAGCTAGCTAGAAACG
CTGGTCGACAATCAACCTCTGGATTACAAAATTTGTGAAAGATTGACTGGTATTCTTAACTATGTTGCTC
CTTTTACGCTATGTGGATACGCTGCTTTAATGCCTTTGTATCATGCTATTGCTTCCCGTATGGCTTTCAT
TTTCTCCTCCTTGTATAAATCCTGGTTGCTGTCTCTTTATGAGGAGTTGTGGCCCGTTGTCAGGCAACGT
GGCGTGGTGTGCACTGTGTTTGCTGACGCAACCCCCACTGGTTGGGGCATTGCCACCACCTGTCAGCTCC
TTTCCGGGACTTTCGCTTTCCCCCTCCCTATTGCCACGGCGGAACTCATCGCCGCCTGCCTTGCCCGCTG
CTGGACAGGGGCTCGGCTGTTGGGCACTGACAATTCCGTGGTGTTGTCGGGGAAGCTGACGTCCTTTCCA
TGGCTGCTCGCCTGTGTTGCCACCTGGATTCTGCGCGGGACGTCCTTCTGCTACGTCCCTTCGGCCCTCA
ATCCAGCGGACCTTCCTTCCCGCGGCCTGCTGCCGGCTCTGCGGCCTCTTCCGCGTCTTCGCCTTCGCCC
TCAGACGAGTCGGATCTCCCTTTGGGCCGCCTCCCCGCCTGGAATTCGAGCTCGGTACCTTTAAGACCAA
TGACTTACAAGGCAGCTGTAGATCTTAGCCACTTTTTAAAAGAAAAGGGGGGACTGGAAGGGCTAATTCA
CTCCCAACGAAGACAAGATCTGCTTTTTGCTTGTACTGGGTCTCTCTGGTTAGACCAGATCTGAGCCTGG
GAGCTCTCTGGCTAACTAGGGAACCCACTGCTTAAGCCTCAATAAAGCTTGCCTTGAGTGCTTCAAGTAG
TGTGTGCCCGTCTGTTGTGTGACTCTGGTAACTAGAGATCCCTCAGACCCTTTTAGTCAGTGTGGAAAAT
CTCTAGCAGTAGTAGTTCATGTCATCTTATTATTCAGTATTTATAACTTGCAAAGAAATGAATATCAGAG
AGTGAGAGGAACTTGTTTATTGCAGCTTATAATGGTTACAAATAAAGCAATAGCATCACAAATTTCACAA
ATAAAGCATTTTTTTCACTGCATTCTAGTTGTGGTTTGTCCAAACTCATCAATGTATCTTATCATGTCTG
GCTCTAGCTATCCCGCCCCTAACTCCGCCCAGTTCCGCCCATTCTCCGCCCCATGGCTGACTAATTTTTT
TTATTTATGCAGAGGCCGAGGCCGCCTCGGCCTCTGAGCTATTCCAGAAGTAGTGAGGAGGCTTTTTTGG
AGGCCTAGGCTTTTGCGTCGAGACGTACCCAATTCGCCCTATAGTGAGTCGTATTACGCGCGCTCACTGG
CCGTCGTTTTACAACGTCGTGACTGGGAAAACCCTGGCGTTACCCAACTTAATCGCCTTGCAGCACATCC
CCCTTTCGCCAGCTGGCGTAATAGCGAAGAGGCCCGCACCGATCGCCCTTCCCAACAGTTGCGCAGCCTG
AATGGCGAATGGCGCG
[124 nt withheld, positions 3587-3710]
C
[91 nt withheld, positions 3712-3802]
A
[49 nt withheld, positions 3804-3852]
CCTTTGACGTTGGAGTCCACGTTCTTT
[37 nt withheld, positions 3880-3916]
ACCCTATCTCGGTCTATTCTTTTGATTTATAAGGGATTTTGCCGATTTCGGCCTATTGGTTAAAAAATGA
GCTGATTTAACAAAAATTTAACGCGAATTTTAACAAAATATTAACGTTTACAATTTCCCAGGTGGCACTT
TTCGGGGAAATGTGCGCGGAACCCCTATTTGTTTATTTTTCTAAATACATTCAAATATGTATCCGCTCAT
GAGACAATAACCCTGATAAATGCTTCAATAATATTGAAAAAGGAAGAGTATGAGTATTCAACATTTCCGT
GTCGCCCTTATTCCCTTTTTTGCGGCATTTTGCCTTCCTGTTTTTGCTCACCCAGAAACGCTGGTGAAAG
TAAAAGATGCTGAAGATCAGTTGGGTGCACGAGTGGGTTACATCGAACTGGATCTCAACAGCGGTAAGAT
CCTTGAGAGTTTTCGCCCCGAAGAACGTTTTCCAATGATGAGCACTTTTAAAGTTCTGCTATGTGGCGCG
GTATTATCCCGTATTGACGCCGGGCAAGAGCAACTCGGTCGCCGCATACACTATTCTCAGAATGACTTGG
TTGAGTACTCACCAGTCACAGAAAAGCATCTTACGGATGGCATGACAGTAAGAGAATTATGCAGTGCTGC
CATAACCATGAGTGATAACACTGCGGCCAACTTACTTCTGACAACGATCGGAGGACCGAAGGAGCTAACC
GCTTTTTTGCACAACATGGGGGATCATGTAACTCGCCTTGATCGTTGGGAACCGGAGCTGAATGAAGCCA
TACCAAACGACGAGCGTGACACCACGATGCCTGTAGCAATGGCAACAACGTTGCGCAAACTATTAACTGG
CGAACTACTTACTCTAGCTTCCCGGCAACAATTAATAGACTGGATGGAGGCGGATAAAGTTGCAGGACCA
CTTCTGCGCTCGGCCCTTCCGGCTGGCTGGTTTATTGCTGATAAATCTGGAGCCGGTGAGCGTGGGTCTC
GCGGTATCATTGCAGCACTGGGGCCAGATGGTAAGCCCTCCCGTATCGTAGTTATCTACACGACGGGGAG
TCAGGCAACTATGGATGAACGAAATAGACAGATCGCTGAGATAGGTGCCTCACTGATTAAGCATTGGTAA
CTGTCAGACCAAGTTTACTCATATATACTTTAGATTGATTTAAAACTTCATTTTTAATTTAAAAGGATCT
AGGTGAAGATCCTTTTTGATAATCTCATGACCAAAATCCCTTAACGTGAGTTTTCGTTCCACTGAGCGTC
AGACCCCGTAGAAAAGATCAAAGGATCTTCTTGAGATCCTTTTTTTCTGCGCGTAATCTGCTGCTTGCAA
ACAAAAAAACCACCGCTACCAGCGGTGGTTTGTTTGCCGGATCAAGAGCTACCAACTCTTTTTCCGAAGG
TAACTGGCTTCAGCAGAGCGCAGATACCAAATACTGTCCTTCTAGTGTAGCCGTAGTTAGGCCACCACTT
CAAGAACTCTGTAGCACCGCCTACATACCTCGCTCTGCTAATCCTGTTACCAGTGGCTGCTGCCAGTGGC
GATAAGTCGTGTCTTACCGGGTTGGACTCAAGACGATAGTTACCGGATAAGGCGCAGCGGTCGGGCTGAA
CGGGGGGTTCGTGCACACAGCCCAGCTTGGAGCGAACGACCTACACCGAACTGAGATACCTACAGCGTGA
GCTATGAGAAAGCGCCACGCTTCCCGAAGGGAGAAAGGCGGACAGGTATCCGGTAAGCGGCAGGGTCGGA
ACAGGAGAGCGCACGAGGGAGCTTCCAGGGGGAAACGCCTGGTATCTTTATAGTCCTGTCGGGTTTCGCG
CACCTCTGACTTGAGCGTCGATTTTTGTGATGCTCGTCAGGGGGGCGCGTGATGGAAAAACGCCAGCAAC
GCGCCTTTTTACGGTTCCTGGCCTTTTGCTGGCCTTTTGCTCACATGTTCTTTCCTGCGTTATCCCCTGA
TTCTGTGGATAACCGTATTACCGCCTTTGAGTGAGCTGATACCGCTCGCCGCAGCCGAACGACCGAGCGC
ACAGGTCAGTGAGCGAGGAAGCGGAAGAGCGCCCAATACGCAAACCGCCTCTCCCCGCGCGTTGGCCGAT
TCATTAATGCAGCTGGCACGACAGGTTTCCCGACTGGAAAGCGGGCAGTGAGCGCAACGCAATTAATGTG
AGTTAGCTCACTCATTAGGCACCCCAGGCTTTACACTTTATGCTTCCGGCTCGTATGTTGTGTGGAATTG
TGAGCGGATAACAATTTCACACAGGAAACAGCTATGACCATGATTACGCCAAGCGCGCAATTAACCCTCA
CTAAAGGGAACAAAAGCTGGAGCTGCAAGCTTAATGTAGTCTTATGCAATACTCTTGTAGTCTTGCAACA
TGGTAACGATGAGTTAGCAACATGCCTTACAAGGAGAGAAAAAGCACCGTGCATGCCGATTGGTGGAAGT
AAGGTGGTACGATCGTGCCTTATTAGGAAGGCAACAGACGGGTCTGACATGGATTGGACGAACCACTGAA
TTGCCGCATTGCAGAGATATTGTATTTAAGTGCCTAGCTCGATACATAAACGGGTCTCTCTGGTTAGACC
AGATCTGAGCCTGGGAGCTCTCTGGCTAACTAGGGAACCCACTGCTTAAGCCTCAATAAAGCTTGCCTTG
AGTGCTTCAAGTAGTGTGTGCCCGTCTGTTGTGTGACTCTGGTAACTAGAGATCCCTCAGACCCTTTTAG
TCAGTGTGGAAAATCTCTAGCAGTGGCGCCCGAACAGGGACTTGAAAGCGAAAGGGAAACCAGAGGAGCT
CTCTCGACGCAGGACTCGGCTTGCTGAAGCGCGCACGGCAAGAGGCGAGGGGCGGCGACTGGTGAGTACG
CCAAAAATTTTGACTAGCGGAGGCTAGAAGGAGAGAGATGGGTGCGAGAGCGTCAGTATTAAGCGGGGGA
GAATTAGATCGCGATGGGAAAAAATTCGGTTAAGGCCAGGGGGAAAGAAAAAATATAAATTAAAACATAT
AGTATGGGCAAGCAGGGAGCTAGAACGATTCGCAGTTAATCCTGGCCTGTTAGAAACATCAGAAGGCTGT
AGACAAATACTGGGACAGCTACAACCATCCCTTCAGACAGGATCAGAAGAACTTAGATCATTATATAATA
CAGTAGCAACCCTCTATTGTGTGCATCAAAGGATAGAGATAAAAGACACCAAGGAAGCTTTAGACAAGAT
AGAGGAAGAGCAAAACAAAAGTAAGACCACCGCACAGCAAGCGGCCGCTGATCTTCAGACCTGGAGGAGG
AGATATGAGGGACAATTGGAGAAGTGAATTATATAAATATAAAGTAGTAAAAATTGAACCATTAGGAGTA
GCACCCACCAAGGCAAAGAGAAGAGTGGTGCAGAGAGAAAAAAGAGCAGTGGGAATAGGAGCTTTGT
Features (pLannotate 1.2.2; 25 found; start..end, strand, type, name):
    600..700     +  CDS            Rev (fragment): human immunodeficiency virus 1 (HIV-1) Rev protein; rev; enhances nuclear export of unspliced and incompletely spliced viral mRNAs
    719..836     +  misc_feature   cPPT/CTS: central polypurine tract and central termination sequence of HIV-1
   1342..2058    +  CDS            EGFP: EGFP is a basic (constitutively fluorescent) green fluorescent protein published in 1996, derived from Aequorea victoria. It is reported to be a rapidly-maturing weak dimer with moderate acid sensitivity.
   2059..2076    +  misc_feature   MCS (fragment): multiple cloning site
   2110..2698    +  misc_feature   WPRE: woodchuck hepatitis virus posttranscriptional regulatory element
   2715..2783    +  CDS            nef (fragment): NEF_HV1Z2 - Experimental evidence at protein level: Swiss-Prot protein existence level 1. Extracellular Nef protein targets CD4(+) T-lymphocytes for apoptosis by interacting with CXCR4 surface receptors. From Human immunodeficiency virus type 1 group M subtype D (isolate Z2/CDC-Z34) (HIV-1).
   2785..3018    +  LTR            3' LTR (ΔU3): self-inactivating 3' long terminal repeat (LTR) from HIV-1
   3090..3211    +  polyA_signal   SV40 poly(A) signal: SV40 polyadenylation signal
   3230..3365    +  rep_origin     SV40 ori: SV40 origin of replication
   3398..3416    -  promoter       T7 promoter: promoter for bacteriophage T7 RNA polymerase
   3424..3579    +  CDS            lacZα (fragment): LacZα fragment of β-galactosidase; lacZ fragment
   3587..4042    +  rep_origin     f1 ori (sequence partly withheld): f1 bacteriophage origin of replication; arrow indicates direction of (+) strand synthesis
   4071..4175    +  promoter       AmpR promoter: bla
   4176..5036    +  CDS            AmpR: β-lactamase; bla; confers resistance to ampicillin, carbenicillin, and related antibiotics
   5207..5783    +  rep_origin     ori: high-copy-number ColE1/pMB1/pBR322/pUC origin of replication
   5975..6067    +  CDS            lacI (fragment): lac repressor; lacI; The lac repressor binds to the lac operator to inhibit transcription in E. coli. This inhibition can be relieved by adding lactose or isopropyl-β-D-thiogalactopyranoside (IPTG).
   6080..6101    +  protein_bind   CAP binding site: CAP binding activates transcription in the presence of cAMP. E. coli catabolite activator protein
   6116..6146    +  promoter       lac promoter: promoter for the E. coli lac operon
   6154..6170    +  protein_bind   lac operator: The lac repressor binds to the lac operator to inhibit transcription in E. coli. This inhibition can be relieved by adding lactose or isopropyl-β-D-thiogalactopyranoside (IPTG). lac repressor encoded by lacI
   6215..6233    +  promoter       T3 promoter: promoter for bacteriophage T3 RNA polymerase
   6261..6487    +  promoter       RSV promoter: Rous sarcoma virus enhancer/promoter
   6488..6668    +  LTR            5' LTR (truncated): truncated 5' long terminal repeat (LTR) from HIV-1
   6715..6840    +  misc_feature   HIV-1 Ψ: packaging signal of human immunodeficiency virus type 1
   6824..7187    +  CDS            HIV-1 gag (fragment): gag protein from human immunodeficiency virus 1; gag
   7282..275     +  ncRNA          RRE (across the origin): Accession: RF00036 - HIV Rev response element
