[The description below was written by a language model from this plasmid's Addgene catalogue record and pLannotate feature annotations shown in this document.]
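Description:
pRRL.SP107.gp47.eGFP is a third-generation, self-inactivating HIV-1 lentiviral transfer vector built on the pRRL backbone. It was made as part of a panel of lineage- and stage-restricted vectors developed for gene therapy of chronic granulomatous disease. In bacteria it is maintained through a ColE1/pUC-type origin and selected with ampicillin (AmpR). The catalogue lists it as low copy and grown in a recombination-deficient strain, as is usual for LTR-containing plasmids. An f1 origin, remnants of the lac region, T3/T7 promoters and an SV40 origin and polyadenylation signal are carried over from the plasmid backbone.

The viral genome is transcribed in packaging cells from a chimeric RSV promoter fused to a truncated 5' LTR, which makes production Tat-independent. This is followed by the Ψ packaging signal with a gag fragment, the Rev response element for nuclear export of unspliced RNA, and the cPPT/CTS, which improves transduction. Downstream lie the EGFP reporter, a WPRE to boost transcript stability and expression, and a ΔU3 3' LTR that inactivates LTR promoter activity after integration.

The roughly 500 bp between the cPPT and EGFP is not annotated in the feature table. From the construct name, this is presumably where the internal regulatory cassette sits: the SP107 myeloid-specific enhancer combined with an element called gp47. The record does not define gp47, although the depositor notes mention a natural myeloid-specific gp91 promoter among the elements used in the vector series and caution that not all listed parts are in this plasmid. The construct most plausibly serves as a reporter for testing myeloid-restricted expression from this enhancer/promoter combination in transduced haematopoietic cells.
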