Addgene plasmid #30472: pRRL.SP107.gp47.eGFP
Depositing lab: Didier Trono. Depositing organization: Swiss Federal Institute of Technology (EPFL). Publication: Lineage- and stage-restricted lentiviral vectors for the gene therapy of chronic granulomatous disease. Barde I, Laurenti E, Verp S, Wiznerowicz M, Offner S, Viornery A, Galy A, Trumpp A, Trono D. Gene Ther. 2011 Nov;18(11):1087-97. doi: 10.1038/gt.2011.65. Epub 2011 May 5. PubMed 21544095.
Backbone
  Vector backbone: pRRL
  Backbone size w/o insert (bp): 6800
  Vector type: Lentiviral
Growth in bacteria
  Bacterial resistance: Ampicillin, 100 μg/mL
  Growth temperature: 37°C
  Growth strain: Stbl3
  Growth instructions: Stbl3
  Copy number: Low Copy
Gene/Insert
  Gene/Insert name: SP107/gp47/eGFP
  Cloning method: Restriction Enzyme
  Sequencing primers: 5′ M13-rev; 3′ EGFP-N
Terms and licenses: Academic/Nonprofit Terms; Industry Terms: Not Available to Industry
Depositor comments: From the paper (note that some of these features may not be in this plasmid): All vectors were based on the pRRL-cPPT-hPGK-mcs-WPRE vector, derived from the pRRL-cPPT-hPGKeGFP-WPRE construct. The gp91promoter is the natural myeloid-specific promoter. The CMVenh comes from the peGFP-N1(Clontech, Saint-Germain-en-Laye, France), the synthetic intron from the pMG5 and the EF1a intron from the pWPI vector http://www.addgene.org/12254 The myeloid-specific enhancer SP107 and SP146 were provided by Senlin Li (Department of Medicine, UTHSCSA, San Antonio, TX, USA). The cHS4 insulator corresponds to the chicken beta-globin 5’-DNase I-hypersensitive site and was provided by Patrick Salmon (Department of Neuroscience, Faculty of Medicine, University of Geneva, Switzerland).
How to cite: pRRL.SP107.gp47.eGFP was a gift from Didier Trono (Addgene plasmid # 30472 ; http://n2t.net/addgene:30472 ; RRID:Addgene_30472)
