>Addgene plasmid #30472 | pRRL.SP107.gp47.eGFP | addgene partial sequence | sequence record 36685 | EGFP-N 5'-CGTCGCCGTCCAGCTCGACCAG-3'
GCTCCTCGCCCTTGCTCACCATGGTGGCGACCGGTAGCGCTAGGACGCGTAAGCTTAGGCCTGGATCCCG
GTACTGGGTGGCCTCCAGTGCTCCCTGGCACTTCCAGGCTGCGCCTTAAATGCACTGGAAAGAGGAAGTC
GCTTTTGTCGCGGTCGGGACAGGGGGCAGGGAGGGTACTCGAGCCCGGGCTAGCGTCCGCCCTCAAGCGA
CTTCCTCTTTCCAGCTCCTACTTCTCCTTTTCTGCAGAAAAGGAGAAGTAGGAGCAAGGCAACCACAGAG
TTTGGAAATCTTGGCAGAAAAGGAGAAGTAGGAGCTCCTACTTCTCCTTTTCTGCTGGAAAGAGGAAGTC
GCTTCTGGAAAGAGGAAGTCGCTTCAAGGCAACCACAGAGTTTGGAAATCTTGGCTCCTACTTCTCCTTT
TCTGCTGGAAAGAGGAAGTCGCTTGTCCGCCCTCGCTAGCACGCGTAAGAGCTCGGTACCGAATTAAACG
GATCATCAAGCTTCTCGAGGCTAGTCTCGTGATCGATAAAATTTTGAATTTTTGTAATTTGTTTTTGTAA
TTCTTTAGTTTGTATGTCTGTTGCTATTATGTCTACTATTCTTTCCCCTGCACTGTACCCCCCAATCCCC
CCTTTTCTTTTAAAAGTTAACCGATACCGTCGAGATCCGTTCACTAATCGAATGGATCTGTCTCTGTCTC
TCTCTCCACCTTCTTCTTCTATTCCTTCGGGCCTGTCGGGTCCCCTCGGGGTTGGGAGGTGGGTCTGAAA
CGATAATGGTGAATATCCCTGCCTAACTCTATTCACTATAGAAAGTACAGCAAAAACTATTCTTAAACCT
ACCAAGCCTCCTACTATCATTATGAATAATTTTATATACCACAGCC
